Addgene plasmid #194221: MTK Lentivirus Multi Cassette Destination Vector (pAN2424)
Purpose: (Empty Backbone) Backbone for constructing multi casette expression plasmids using the Mammalian Tookit
Depositing lab: Hana El-Samad. Depositing organization: University of California, San Francisco (UCSF). Publication: Sentinel cells enable genetic detection of SARS-CoV-2 Spike protein. Weinberg ZY, Hilburger CE, Kim M, Cao L, Khalid M, Elmes S, Diwanji D, Hernandez E, Lopez J, Schaefer K, Smith AM, Zhou F, Kumar GR, Ott M, Baker D, El-Samad H. bioRxiv [Preprint]. 2021 Apr 20:2021.04.20.440678. doi: 10.1101/2021.04.20.440678. PubMed 33907743.
Backbone
  Vector backbone: pAN2424 Lentiviral Destination
  Vector type: Lentiviral
Growth in bacteria
  Bacterial resistance: Kanamycin, 50 μg/mL
  Growth temperature: 37°C
  Growth strain: NEB Stable
  Copy number: Low Copy
Gene/Insert
  Gene/Insert name: None
Terms and licenses: Academic/Nonprofit Terms; Industry Terms: Not Available to Industry
Depositor comments: Please visit https://doi.org/10.1101/2021.04.20.440678 for bioRxiv preprint.
How to cite: MTK Lentivirus Multi Cassette Destination Vector (pAN2424) was a gift from Hana El-Samad (Addgene plasmid # 194221 ; http://n2t.net/addgene:194221 ; RRID:Addgene_194221)
