[The description below was written by a language model from this plasmid's Addgene catalogue record and pLannotate feature annotations shown in this document.]
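Description:
MTK Lentivirus Multi Cassette Destination Vector (pAN2424) is an empty HIV-1-based lentiviral transfer backbone intended as the receiving vector for assembling plasmids that carry several expression cassettes with the Mammalian Toolkit (MTK) cloning system. It is maintained in E. coli under kanamycin selection (KanR, aph(3')-Ia). The annotation calls a ColE1/pMB1-family origin, although the catalogue lists the plasmid as low copy and names a recombination-tolerant strain, as is common for LTR-containing plasmids.

The viral portion runs from a full-length HIV-1 LTR (labelled by the annotation tool as a 3' LTR but sitting in the 5' position) through the Ψ packaging signal with a partial gag sequence, the Rev response element for Rev-dependent nuclear export of the genomic RNA, and the cPPT/CTS, and it ends at a U3-deleted, self-inactivating 3' LTR. Between the cPPT and the 3' LTR lies a superfolder GFP coding sequence followed by the bacterial rrnB T1 and T7Te terminators. No mammalian promoter is annotated in front of it, and the bacterial terminators suggest a dropout marker that is displaced when assembled cassettes are inserted, allowing colony screening by loss of fluorescence. The record does not state this explicitly, nor does it annotate the assembly sites. No insert, mammalian promoter or selection marker is present within the LTRs, so these must be supplied by the user's cassettes.

Outside the LTRs, the backbone retains legacy sequence: an SV40 promoter, gpt fragments, SV40 small t intron and poly(A) signal, and remnants of TcR, bom, rop, lacI and an RSF origin. The associated publication concerns engineered sentinel cells for detecting SARS-CoV-2 Spike protein.
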