Features (pLannotate 1.2.2; 29 found; start..end, strand, type, name):
     92..725     +  LTR            3' LTR: 3' long terminal repeat (LTR) from HIV-1
    772..897     +  misc_feature   HIV-1 Ψ: packaging signal of human immunodeficiency virus type 1
    881..1219    +  CDS            HIV-1 gag (fragment): gag protein from human immunodeficiency virus 1; gag
   1394..1627    +  misc_feature   RRE: The Rev response element (RRE) of HIV-1 allows for Rev-dependent mRNA export from the nucleus to the cytoplasm.
   2004..2104    +  CDS            Rev (fragment): human immunodeficiency virus 1 (HIV-1) Rev protein; rev; enhances nuclear export of unspliced and incompletely spliced viral mRNAs
   2141..2258    +  misc_feature   cPPT/CTS: central polypurine tract and central termination sequence of HIV-1
   2487..3200    +  CDS            superfolder GFP: GFP variant that folds robustly even when fused to poorly folded proteins (Pédelacq et al., 2006)
   3212..3283    +  terminator     rrnB T1 terminator: transcription terminator T1 from the E. coli rrnB gene
   3299..3326    +  terminator     T7Te terminator: phage T7 early transcription terminator
   3359..3379    +  misc_feature   MCS (fragment): pBluescript multiple cloning site
   3396..3464    +  CDS            nef (fragment): NEF_HV1Z2 - Experimental evidence at protein level: Swiss-Prot protein existence level 1. Extracellular Nef protein targets CD4(+) T-lymphocytes for apoptosis by interacting with CXCR4 surface receptors. From Human immunodeficiency virus type 1 group M subtype D (isolate Z2/CDC-Z34) (HIV-1).
   3466..3699    +  LTR            3' LTR (ΔU3): self-inactivating 3' long terminal repeat (LTR) from HIV-1
   3724..3742    -  promoter       SP6 promoter: promoter for bacteriophage SP6 RNA polymerase
   3970..4249    +  CDS            TcR (fragment): tetracycline efflux protein; tet; confers resistance to tetracycline
   4250..4298    -  misc_feature   bom (fragment): basis of mobility region from pBR322
   4400..4435    -  CDS            rop (fragment): Rop protein, which maintains plasmids at low copy number; rop
   4641..5229    -  rep_origin     ori: high-copy-number ColE1/pMB1/pBR322/pUC origin of replication
   5454..6269    +  CDS            KanR: aminoglycoside phosphotransferase; aph(3')-Ia; confers resistance to kanamycin in bacteria or G418 (Geneticin®) in eukaryotes
   6338..6471    +  rep_origin     RSF ori (fragment): Plasmids containing the RSF 1030 origin of replication can be propagated in E. coli cells that contain additional plasmids with compatible origins.
   6473..6529    +  CDS            lacI (fragment): lac repressor; lacI; The lac repressor binds to the lac operator to inhibit transcription in E. coli. This inhibition can be relieved by adding lactose or isopropyl-β-D-thiogalactopyranoside (IPTG).
   6536..6865    +  promoter       SV40 promoter: SV40 enhancer and early promoter
   7065..7184    +  CDS            gpt (fragment): XGPT_ECOLI - Also known as gpp, gxu. Experimental evidence at protein level: Swiss-Prot protein existence level 1. Purine salvage pathway enzyme that catalyzes the transfer of the ribosyl-5-phosphate group from 5-phospho-alpha-D-ribose 1- diphosphate (PRPP) to the N9 position of the 6-oxopurines guanine and xanthine to form the corresponding ribonucleotides GMP (guanosine 5'- monophosphate) and XMP (xanthosine 5'-monophosphate), with the release of PPi. To a lesser extent, also acts on hypoxanthine (PubMed:9100006, PubMed:3886014). Does not ribophosphorylate adenine (PubMed:3886014). From Esch
   7184..7519    +  CDS            gpt (fragment): XGPT_ECOLI - Also known as gpp, gxu. Experimental evidence at protein level: Swiss-Prot protein existence level 1. Purine salvage pathway enzyme that catalyzes the transfer of the ribosyl-5-phosphate group from 5-phospho-alpha-D-ribose 1- diphosphate (PRPP) to the N9 position of the 6-oxopurines guanine and xanthine to form the corresponding ribonucleotides GMP (guanosine 5'- monophosphate) and XMP (xanthosine 5'-monophosphate), with the release of PPi. To a lesser extent, also acts on hypoxanthine (PubMed:9100006, PubMed:3886014). Does not ribophosphorylate adenine (PubMed:3886014). From Esch
   7614..7919    +  CDS            frsA (fragment): FRSA_ECOLI - Also known as yafA. Experimental evidence at protein level: Swiss-Prot protein existence level 1. Catalyzes the hydrolysis of esters (PubMed:15808744). Displays esterase activity toward pNP-butyrate (PubMed:15808744). May stimulate mixed-acid fermentation by acting as a fermentation/respiration switch that down-regulates respiration and up- regulates fermentation rates (PubMed:15169777). From Escherichia coli (strain K12).
   7923..7997    +  CDS            small t antigen (fragment): SV40 (simian virus 40) small t antigen
   7999..8064    +  intron         small t intron: SV40 (simian virus 40) small t antigen intron
   8194..8214    +  CDS            SV40 NLS: nuclear localization signal of SV40 (simian virus 40) large T antigen
   8533..8616    +  CDS            large T antigen (fragment): large T antigen from SV40 (simian virus 40)
   8639..8773    +  polyA_signal   SV40 poly(A) signal: SV40 polyadenylation signal
>Addgene plasmid #194221 | MTK Lentivirus Multi Cassette Destination Vector (pAN2424) | addgene full sequence | sequence record 384572 | Addgene NGS Result
GGTTTCATTTACTCTAAACCTGTGATTCCTCTGAATTATTTTCATTTTAAAGAAATTGTATTTGTTAAAT
ATGTACTACAAACTTAGTAGTTGGAAGGGCTAATTCACTCCCAAAGAAGACAAGATATCCTTGATCTGTG
GATCTACCACACACAAGGCTACTTCCCTGATTAGCAGAACTACACACCAGGGCCAGGGGTCAGATATCCA
CTGACCTTTGGATGGTGCTACAAGCTAGTACCAGTTGAGCCAGATAAGGTAGAAGAGGCCAATAAAGGAG
AGAACACCAGCTTGTTACACCCTGTGAGCCTGCATGGGATGGATGACCCGGAGAGAGAAGTGTTAGAGTG
GAGGTTTGACAGCCGCCTAGCATTTCATCACGTGGCCCGAGAGCTGCATCCGGAGTACTTCAAGAACTGC
TGATATCGAGCTTGCTACAAGGGACTTTCCGCTGGGGACTTTCCAGGGAGGCGTGGCCTGGGCGGGACTG
GGGAGTGGCGAGCCCTCAGATCCTGCATATAAGCAGCTGCTTTTTGCCTGTACTGGGACTCTCTGGTTAG
ACCAGATCTGAGCCTGGGAGCTCTCTGGCTAACTAGGGAACCCACTGCTTAAGCCTCAATAAAGCTTGCC
TTGAGTGCTTCAAGTAGTGTGTGCCCGTCTGTTGTGTGACTCTGGTAACTAGAGATCCCTCAGACCCTTT
TAGTCAGTGTGGAAAATCTCTAGCAGTGGCGCCCGAACAGGGACTTGAAAGCGAAAGGGAAACCAGAGGA
GCTCTCTCGACGCAGGACTCGGCTTGCTGAAGCGCGCACGGCAAGAGGCGAGGGGCGGCGACTGGTGAGT
ACGCCAAAAATTTTGACTAGCGGAGGCTAGAAGGAGAGAGATGGGTGCGAGAGCGTCAGTATTAAGCGGG
GGAGAATTAGATCGCGATGGGAAAAAATTCGGTTAAGGCCAGGGGGAAAGAAAAAATATAAATTAAAACA
TATAGTATGGGCAAGCAGGGAGCTAGAACGATTCGCAGTTAATCCTGGCCTGTTAGAAACATCAGAAGGC
TGTAGACAAATACTGGGACAGCTACAACCATCCCTTCAGACAGGATCAGAAGAACTTAGATCATTATATA
ATACAGTAGCAACCCTCTATTGTGTGCATCAAAGGATAGAGATAAAAGACACCAAGGAAGCTTTAGACAA
GATAGAGGAAGAGCAAAACAAAAGTAAGACCACCGCACAGCAAGCGGCCGGCCGCTGATCTTCAGACCTG
GAGGAGGAGATATGAGGGACAATTGGAGAAGTGAATTATATAAATATAAAGTAGTAAAAATTGAACCATT
AGGAGTAGCACCCACCAAGGCAAAGAGAAGAGTGGTGCAGAGAGAAAAAAGAGCAGTGGGAATAGGAGCT
TTGTTCCTTGGGTTCTTGGGAGCAGCAGGAAGCACTATGGGCGCAGCGTCAATGACGCTGACGGTACAGG
CCAGACAATTATTGTCTGGTATAGTGCAGCAGCAGAACAATTTGCTGAGGGCTATTGAGGCGCAACAGCA
TCTGTTGCAACTCACAGTCTGGGGCATCAAGCAGCTCCAGGCAAGAATCCTGGCTGTGGAAAGATACCTA
AAGGATCAACAGCTCCTGGGGATTTGGGGTTGCTCTGGAAAACTCATTTGCACCACTGCTGTGCCTTGGA
ATGCTAGTTGGAGTAATAAATCTCTGGAACAGATTTGGAATCACACGACCTGGATGGAGTGGGACAGAGA
AATTAACAATTACACAAGCTTAATACACTCCTTAATTGAAGAATCGCAAAACCAGCAAGAAAAGAATGAA
CAAGAATTATTGGAATTAGATAAATGGGCAAGTTTGTGGAATTGGTTTAACATAACAAATTGGCTGTGGT
ATATAAAATTATTCATAATGATAGTAGGAGGCTTGGTAGGTTTAAGAATAGTTTTTGCTGTACTTTCTAT
AGTGAATAGAGTTAGGCAGGGATATTCACCATTATCGTTTCAGACCCACCTCCCAACCCCGAGGGGACCC
GACAGGCCCGAAGGAATAGAAGAAGAAGGTGGAGAGAGAGACAGAGACAGATCCATTCGATTAGTGAACG
GATCTCGACGGTATCGCCAAATGGCAGTATTCATCCACAATTTTAAAAGAAAAGGGGGGATTGGGGGGTA
CAGTGCAGGGGAAAGAATAGTAGACATAATAGCAACAGACATACAAACTAAAGAATTACAAAAACAAATT
ACAAAAATTCAAAATTTTCGGGTTTATTACAGGGACAGCAGAGATCCAGTTTGGCCCTCTGATGAGACGA
ACGTGAGACCGAAAGTGAAACGTGATTTCATGCGTCATTTTGAACATTTTGTAAATCTTATTTAATAATG
TGTGCGGCAATTCACATTTAATTTATGAATGTTTTCTTAACATCGCGGCAACTCAAGAAACGGCAGGTTC
GGATCTTAGCTACTAGAGAAAGAGGAGAAATACTAGATGCGTAAAGGCGAAGAGCTGTTCACTGGTGTCG
TCCCTATTCTGGTGGAACTGGATGGTGATGTCAACGGTCATAAGTTTTCCGTGCGTGGCGAGGGTGAAGG
TGACGCAACTAATGGTAAACTGACGCTGAAGTTCATCTGTACTACTGGTAAACTGCCGGTTCCTTGGCCG
ACTCTGGTAACGACGCTGACTTATGGTGTTCAGTGCTTTGCTCGTTATCCGGACCATATGAAGCAGCATG
ACTTCTTCAAGTCCGCCATGCCGGAAGGCTATGTGCAGGAACGCACGATTTCCTTTAAGGATGACGGCAC
GTACAAAACGCGTGCGGAAGTGAAATTTGAAGGCGATACCCTGGTAAACCGCATTGAGCTGAAAGGCATT
GACTTTAAAGAGGACGGCAATATCCTGGGCCATAAGCTGGAATACAATTTTAACAGCCACAATGTTTACA
TCACCGCCGATAAACAAAAAAATGGCATTAAAGCGAATTTTAAAATTCGCCACAACGTGGAGGATGGCAG
CGTGCAGCTGGCTGATCACTACCAGCAAAACACTCCAATCGGTGATGGTCCTGTTCTGCTGCCAGACAAT
CACTATCTGAGCACGCAAAGCGTTCTGTCTAAAGATCCGAACGAGAAACGCGATCATATGGTTCTGCTGG
AGTTCGTAACCGCAGCGGGCATCACGCATGGTATGGATGAACTGTACAAATGACCAGGCATCAAATAAAA
CGAAAGGCTCAGTCGAAAGACTGGGCCTTTCGTTTTATCTGTTGTTTGTCGGTGAACGCTCTCTACTAGA
GTCACACTGGCTCACCTTCGGGTGGGCCTTTCTGCGTTTATAGGTCTCAGCTGCGTCTCAAGCATACACG
ATACCGTCGACCTCGAGGGAATTAATTCGAGCTCGGTACCTTTAAGACCAATGACTTACAAGGCAGCTGT
AGATCTTAGCCACTTTTTAAAAGAAAAGGGGGGACTGGAAGGGCTAATTCACTCCCAACGAAGACAAGAT
CTGCTTTTTGCTTGTACTGGGTTTCTCTGGTTAGACCAGATCTGAGCCTGGGAGCTCTCTGGCTAACTAG
GGAACCCACTGCTTAAGCCTCAATAAAGCTTGCCTTGAGTGCTTCAAGTAGTGTGTGCCCGTCTGTTGTG
TGACTCTGGTAACTAGAGATCCCTCAGACCCTTTTAGTCAGTGTGGAAAATCTCTAGCAGCATCTAGAAT
TAATTCCGTGTATTCTATAGTGTCACCTAAATCGTATGTGTATGATACATAAGGTTATGTATTAATTGTA
GCCGCGTTCTAACGACAATATGTACAAGCCTAATTGTGTAGCATCTGGCTTACTGAAGCAGACCCTATCA
TCTCTCTCGTAAACTGCCGTCAGAGTCGGTTTGGTTGGACGAACCTTCTGAGTTTCTGGTAACGCCGTCC
CGCACCCGGAAATGGTCAGCGAACCAATCAGCAGGGTCATCGCTAGCCAGATCCTCTACGCCGGACGCAT
CGTGGCCGGCATCACCGGCGCCACAGGTGCGGTTGCTGGCGCCTATATCGCCGACATCACCGATGGGGAA
GATCGGGCTCGCCACTTCGGGCTCATGAGCGCTTGTTTCGGCGTGGGTATGGTGGCAGGCCCCGTGGCCG
GGGGACTGTTGGGCGCCATCTCCTTGCATGCACCATTCCTTGCGGCGGCGGTGCTCAACGGCCTCAACCT
ACTACTGGGCTGCTTCCTAATGCAGGAGTCGCATAAGGGAGAGCGTCGAATGGTGCACTCTCAGTACAAT
CTGCTCTGATGCCGCATAGTTAAGCCAGCCCCGACACCCGCCAACACCCGCTGACGCGCCCTGACGGGCT
TGTCTGCTCCCGGCATCCGCTTACAGACAAGCTGTGACCATCTCCGGGAGCTGCATGTGTCAGAGGTTTT
CACCGTCATCACCGAAACGCGCGAGATGAAAGGGCCTCGTGATACGCCTATTTTTATAGGTTAATGTCAT
GATAATAATGGTTTCTTAGACGTCAGGTGGCACTTTTCGGGGAAATGTGCCGAGCGGCCGCACGGTTATC
CACAGAATCAGGGGATAACGCAGGAAAGAACATGTGAGCAAAAGGCCAGCAAAAGGCCAGGAACCGTAAA
AAGGCCGCGTTGCTGGCGTTTTTCCATAGGCTCCGCCCCCCTGACGAGCATCACAAAAATCGACGCTCAA
GTCAGAGGTGGCGAAACCCGACAGGACTATAAAGATACCAGGCGTTTCCCCCTGGAAGCTCCCTCGTGCG
CTCTCCTGTTCCGACCCTGCCGCTTACCGGATACCTGTCCGCCTTTCTCCCTTCGGGAAGCGTGGCGCTT
TCTCATAGCTCACGCTGTAGGTATCTCAGTTCGGTGTAGGTCGTTCGCTCCAAGCTGGGCTGTGTGCACG
AACCCCCCGTTCAGCCCGACCGCTGCGCCTTATCCGGTAACTATCGTCTTGAGTCCAACCCGGTAAGACA
CGACTTATCGCCACTGGCAGCAGCCACTGGTAACAGGATTAGCAGAGCGAGGTATGTAGGCGGTGCTACA
GAGTTCTTGAAGTGGTGGCCTAACTACGGCTACACTAGAAGAACAGTATTTGGTATCTGCGCTCTGCTGA
AGCCAGTTACCTTCGGAAAAAGAGTTGGTAGCTCTTGATCCGGCAAACAAACCACCGCTGGTAGCGGTGG
TTTTTTTGTTTGCAAGCAGCAGATTACGCGCAGAAAAAAAGGATCTCAAGAAGATCCTTTGATCTTTTCT
ACGGGGTCTGACGCTCAGTGGAACGAAAACTCACGTTAAGGGATTTTGGTCATGACTGATCCTTCAACTC
AGCAAAAGTTCGATTTATTCAACAAAGCCACGTTGTGTCTCAAAATCTCTGATGTTACATTGCACAAGAT
AAAAATATATCATCATGAACAATAAAACTGTCTGCTTACATAAACAGTAATACAAGGGGTGTTATGAGCC
ATATTCAACGGGAAACGTCTTGCTCCAGGCCGCGATTAAATTCCAACATGGATGCTGATTTATATGGGTA
TAAATGGGCTCGCGATAATGTCGGGCAATCAGGTGCGACAATCTATCGATTGTATGGGAAGCCCGATGCG
CCAGAGTTGTTTCTGAAACATGGCAAAGGTAGCGTTGCCAATGATGTTACAGATGAGATGGTCAGACTAA
ACTGGCTGACGGAATTTATGCCTCTTCCGACCATCAAGCATTTTATCCGTACTCCTGATGATGCATGGTT
ACTCACCACTGCGATCCCCGGGAAAACAGCATTCCAGGTATTAGAAGAATATCCTGATTCAGGTGAAAAT
ATTGTTGATGCGCTGGCAGTGTTCCTGCGCCGGTTGCATTCGATTCCTGTTTGTAATTGTCCTTTTAACA
GCGATCGCGTATTTCGCCTCGCTCAGGCGCAATCACGAATGAATAACGGTTTGGTTGATGCGAGTGATTT
TGATGACGAGCGTAATGGCTGGCCTGTTGAACAAGTCTGGAAAGAAATGCATAAGCTTTTGCCATTCTCA
CCGGATTCAGTCGTCACTCATGGTGATTTCTCACTTGATAACCTTATTTTTGACGAGGGGAAATTAATAG
GTTGTATTGATGTTGGACGAGTCGGAATCGCAGACCGATACCAGGATCTTGCCATCCTATGGAACTGCCT
CGGTGAGTTTTCTCCTTCATTACAGAAACGGCTTTTTCAAAAATATGGTATTGATAATCCTGATATGAAT
AAATTGCAGTTTCATTTGATGCTCGATGAGTTTTTCTAATCAGAATTGGTTAATTGGTTGTAACACGCGG
CCGCCAATTTTTTACGGTTCCTGGCCTTTTGCTGGCCTTTTGCTCACATGTTCTTTCCTGCGTTATCCCC
TGATTCTGTGGATAACCGTATTACCGCCTTTGAGTGAGCTGATACCGCTCGCCGCAGCCGAACGACCGAG
CGCAGCGAGTCAGTGAGCGAGGAAGCGGAAGAGCGCCCAATACGCAAACCGCCTCTCCCCGCGCGTTGGC
CGATTCATTAATGCAGCTGTGGAATGTGTGTCAGTTAGGGTGTGGAAAGTCCCCAGGCTCCCCAGCAGGC
AGAAGTATGCAAAGCATGCATCTCAATTAGTCAGCAACCAGGTGTGGAAAGTCCCCAGGCTCCCCAGCAG
GCAGAAGTATGCAAAGCATGCATCTCAATTAGTCAGCAACCATAGTCCCGCCCCTAACTCCGCCCATCCC
GCCCCTAACTCCGCCCAGTTCCGCCCATTCTCCGCCCCATGGCTGACTAATTTTTTTTATTTATGCAGAG
GCCGAGGCCGCCTCGGCCTCTGAGCTATTCCAGAAGTAGTGAGGAGGCTTTTTTGGAGGCCTAGGCTTTT
GCAAAAAGCTTGGACACAAGACAGGCTTGCGAGATATGTTTGAGAATACCACTTTATCCCGCGTCAGGGA
GAGGCAGTGCGTAAAAAGACGCGGACTCATGTGAAATACTGGTTTTTAGTGCGCCAGATCTCTATAATCT
CGCGCAACCTATTTTCCCCTCGAACACTTTTTAAGCCGTAGATAAACAGGCTGGGACACTTCACATGAGC
GAAAAATACATCGTCACCTGGGACATGTTGCAGATCCATGCACGTAAACTCGCAAGCCGACTGATGCCTT
CTGAACAATGGAAAGGCATTATTGCCGTAAGCCGTGGCGGTCTGTACCGGGTGCGTTACTGGCGCGTGAA
CTGGGTATTCGTCATGTCGATACCGTTTGTATTTCCAGCTACGATCACGACAACCAGCGCGAGCTTAAAG
TGCTGAAACGCGCAGAAGGCGATGGCGAAGGCTTCATCGTTATTGATGACCTGGTGGATACCGGTGGTAC
TGCGGTTGCGATTCGTGAAATGTATCCAAAAGCGCACTTTGTCACCATCTTCGCAAAACCGGCTGGTCGT
CCGCTGGTTGATGACTATGTTGTTGATATCCCGCAAGATACCTGGATTGAACAGCCGTGGGATATGGGCG
TCGTATTCGTCCCGCCAATCTCCGGTCGCTAATCTTTTCAACGCCTGGCACTGCCGGGCGTTGTTCTTTT
TAACTTCAGGCGGGTTACAATAGTTTCCAGTAAGTATTCTGGAGGCTGCATCCATGACACAGGCAAACCT
GAGCGAAACCCTGTTCAAACCCCGCTTTAAACATCCTGAAACCTCGACGCTAGTCCGCCGCTTTAATCAC
GGCGCACAACCGCCTGTGCAGTCGGCCCTTGATGGTAAAACCATCCCTCACTGGTATCGCATGATTAACC
GTCTGATGTGGATCTGGCGCGGCATTGACCCACGCGAAATCCTCGACGTCCAGGCACGTATTGTGATGAG
CGATGCCGAACGTACCGACGATGATTTATACGATACGGTGATTGGCTACCGTGGCGGCAACTGGATTTAT
GAGTGGGCCCCGGATCTTTGTGAAGGAACCTTACTTCTGTGGTGTGACATAATTGGACAAACTACCTACA
GAGATTTAAAGCTCTAAGGTAAATATAAAATTTTTAAGTGTATAATGTGTTAAACTACTGATTCTAATTG
TTTGTGTATTTTAGATTCCAACCTATGGAACTGATGAATGGGAGCAGTGGTGGAATGCCTTTAATGAGGA
AAACCTGTTTTGCTCAGAAGAAATGCCATCTAGTGATGATGAGGCTACTGCTGACTCTCAACATTCTACT
CCTCCAAAAAAGAAGAGAAAGGTAGAAGACCCCAAGGACTTTCCTTCAGAATTGCTAAGTTTTTTGAGTC
ATGCTGTGTTTAGTAATAGAACTCTTGCTTGCTTTGCTATTTACACCACAAAGGAAAAAGCTGCACTGCT
ATACAAGAAAATTATGGAAAAATATTCTGTAACCTTTATAAGTAGGCATAACAGTTATAATCATAACATA
CTGTTTTTTCTTACTCCACACAGGCATAGAGTGTCTGCTATTAATAACTATGCTCAAAAATTGTGTACCT
TTAGCTTTTTAATTTGTAAAGGGGTTAATAAGGAATATTTGATGTATAGTGCCTTGACTAGAGATCATAA
TCAGCCATACCACATTTGTAGAGGTTTTACTTGCTTTAAAAAACCTCCCACACCTCCCCCTGAACCTGAA
ACATAAAATGAATGCAATTGTTGTTGTTAACTTGTTTATTGCAGCTTATAATGGTTACAAATAAAGCAAT
AGCATCACAAATTTCACAAATAAAGCATTTTTTTCACTGCATTCTAGTTGTGGTTTGTCCAAACTCATCA
ATGTATCTTATCATGTCTGGATCAACTGGATAACTCAAGCTAACCAAAATCATCCCAAACTTCCCACCCC
ATACCCTATTACCACTGCCAATTACCTGT
